Addgene plasmid #124226: pAT-9251
Purpose: Bacterial SpCas9-HF1 expression
Depositing lab: Ervin Welker. Depositing organization: HUN-REN Biological Research Centre Szeged (HUN-REN Szegedi Biológiai Kutatóközpont). Publication: A method for characterizing Cas9 variants via a one-million target sequence library of self-targeting sgRNAs. Talas A, Huszar K, Kulcsar PI, Varga JK, Varga E, Toth E, Welker Z, Erdos G, Pach PF, Welker A, Gyorgypal Z, Tusnady GE, Welker E. Nucleic Acids Res. 2021 Jan 15. pii: 6101605. doi: 10.1093/nar/gkaa1220. PubMed 33450024.
Backbone
  Vector backbone: p15A
  Vector type: Bacterial Expression, CRISPR
Growth in bacteria
  Bacterial resistance: Chloramphenicol, 25 μg/mL
  Growth temperature: 37°C
  Growth strain: DH5alpha
  Copy number: Low Copy
Gene/Insert
  Gene/Insert name: SpCas9-HF1
  Species: E. coli
  Promoter: TetR/TetA
  Cloning method: Gibson Cloning
  Sequencing primers: 5′ CGACCTCATTAAGCAGCTCT; 3′ GAGGAAGCGGAATATATCCCTAG
Terms and licenses: Academic/Nonprofit Terms; Industry Terms: Not Available to Industry
How to cite: pAT-9251 was a gift from Ervin Welker (Addgene plasmid # 124226 ; http://n2t.net/addgene:124226 ; RRID:Addgene_124226)
