[The description below was written by a language model from this plasmid's Addgene catalogue record and pLannotate feature annotations shown in this document.]
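Description:
pAT-9251 is a 6.9 kb bacterial expression plasmid for inducible production of SpCas9-HF1, a high-fidelity variant of the Streptococcus pyogenes Cas9 nuclease, in E. coli. It is built on a p15A backbone. The p15A origin gives a low copy number according to the catalogue entry and is compatible with ColE1-type plasmids, so a second plasmid can be maintained in the same cell. A short fragment annotated as RSF ori lies next to the p15A origin and is probably just a sequence-similarity match, not a second functional replicon. Selection is by chloramphenicol, conferred by the cat gene under its native promoter and followed by a lambda t0 terminator.

The payload is a Tn10-derived tetracycline-regulated cassette. TetR is encoded on the reverse strand and is transcribed divergently from the overlapping tetR/tetA promoter region, which drives the Cas9 coding sequence in the forward direction. TetR binds the tet operators and represses Cas9 transcription until a tetracycline-class inducer relieves that repression, which keeps basal levels of the potentially toxic nuclease low. The Cas9 open reading frame is fused at its C terminus to a bipartite nucleoplasmin nuclear localization signal, which has no targeting role in bacteria. It is followed by tandem rrnB T1 and T7Te terminators. The feature table labels the gene only as Cas9 and does not list the HF1 substitutions, and no sgRNA cassette is annotated, so the guide RNA has to come from another source. The catalogue gives the insert species as E. coli, which may reflect the expression host and not the origin of the gene. The associated work used a large library of self-targeting sgRNAs to characterize Cas9 variants.
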