Features (pLannotate 1.2.2; 11 found; start..end, strand, type, name):
     22..645     -  CDS            TetR: tetracycline repressor TetR; tetR from transposon Tn10; TetR binds to the tetracycline operator tetO to inhibit transcription. This inhibition can be relieved by adding tetracycline or doxycycline.
    664..719     +  promoter       tetR/tetA promoters: tetR; overlapping promoters for bacterial tetR and tetA
    870..4970    +  CDS            Cas9: Cas9 (Csn1) endonuclease from the Streptococcus pyogenes Type II CRISPR/Cas system generates RNA-guided double strand breaks in DNA
   4971..5018    +  CDS            nucleoplasmin NLS: bipartite nuclear localization signal from nucleoplasmin
   5041..5112    +  terminator     rrnB T1 terminator: transcription terminator T1 from the E. coli rrnB gene
   5128..5155    +  terminator     T7Te terminator: phage T7 early transcription terminator
   5174..5229    -  rep_origin     RSF ori (fragment): Plasmids containing the RSF 1030 origin of replication can be propagated in E. coli cells that contain additional plasmids with compatible origins.
   5317..5862    -  rep_origin     p15A ori: Plasmids containing the medium-copy-number p15A origin of replication can be propagated in E. coli cells that contain a second plasmid with the ColE1 origin.
   5976..6070    -  terminator     lambda t0 terminator: transcription terminator from phage lambda
   6094..6750    -  CDS            cat: CAT_ECOLX - Experimental evidence at protein level: Swiss-Prot protein existence level 1. This enzyme is an effector of chloramphenicol resistance in bacteria. From Escherichia coli. This protein is used as a marker in many commonly used cloning vectors, such as pACYC184.
   6751..6853    -  promoter       cat promoter: promoter of the E. coli cat gene encoding chloramphenicol acetyltransferase
>Addgene plasmid #124226 | pAT-9251 | addgene full sequence | sequence record 323866 | Addgene NGS Result
TTTTCGCCAGATATCGACGTCTTAAGACCCACTTTCACATTTAAGTTGTTTTTCTAATCCGCATATGATC
AATTCAAGGCCGAATAAGAAGGCTGGCTCTGCACCTTGGTGATCAAATAATTCGATAGCTTGTCGTAATA
ATGGCGGCATACTATCAGTAGTAGGTGTTTCCCTTTCTTCTTTAGCGACTTGATGCTCTTGATCTTCCAA
TACGCAACCTAAAGTAAAATGCCCCACAGCGCTGAGTGCATATAATGCATTCTCTAGTGAAAAACCTTGT
TGGCATAAAAAGGCTAATTGATTTTCGAGAGTTTCATACTGTTTTTCTGTAGGCCGTGTACCTAAATGTA
CTTTTGCTCCATCGCGATGACTTAGTAAAGCACATCTAAAACTTTTAGCGTTATTACGTAAAAAATCTTG
CCAGCTTTCCCCTTCTAAAGGGCAAAAGTGAGTATGGTGCCTATCTAACATCTCAATGGCTAAGGCGTCG
AGCAAAGCCCGCTTATTTTTTACATGCCAATACAATGTAGGCTGCTCTACACCTAGCTTCTGGGCGAGTT
TACGGGTTGTTAAACCTTCGATTCCGACCTCATTAAGCAGCTCTAATGCGCTGTTAATCACTTTACTTTT
ATCTAATCTAGACATCATTAATTCCTAATTTTTGTTGACACTCTATCGTTGATAGAGTTATTTTACCACT
CCCTATCAGTGATAGAGAAAAGAATTCAAAAAAAGAGGAGAAAGGATCTATGGACTATAAGGACCACGAC
GGAGACTACAAGGATCATGATATTGATTACAAAGACGATGACGATAAGATGGCCCCAAAGAAGAAGCGGA
AGGTCGGTATCCACGGAGTCCCAGCAGCCGACAAGAAGTACAGCATCGGCCTGGACATCGGCACCAACTC
TGTGGGCTGGGCCGTGATCACCGACGAGTACAAGGTGCCCAGCAAGAAATTCAAGGTGCTGGGCAACACC
GACCGGCACAGCATCAAGAAGAACCTGATCGGAGCCCTGCTGTTCGACAGCGGCGAAACAGCCGAGGCCA
CCCGGCTGAAGAGAACCGCCAGAAGAAGATACACCAGACGGAAGAACCGGATCTGCTATCTGCAAGAGAT
CTTCAGCAACGAGATGGCCAAGGTGGACGACAGCTTCTTCCACAGACTGGAAGAGTCCTTCCTGGTGGAA
GAGGATAAGAAGCACGAGCGGCACCCCATCTTCGGCAACATCGTGGACGAGGTGGCCTACCACGAGAAGT
ACCCCACCATCTACCACCTGAGAAAGAAACTGGTGGACAGCACCGACAAGGCCGACCTGCGGCTGATCTA
TCTGGCCCTGGCCCACATGATCAAGTTCCGGGGCCACTTCCTGATCGAGGGCGACCTGAACCCCGACAAC
AGCGACGTGGACAAGCTGTTCATCCAGCTGGTGCAGACCTACAACCAGCTGTTCGAGGAAAACCCCATCA
ACGCCAGCGGCGTGGACGCCAAGGCCATCCTGTCTGCCAGACTGAGCAAGAGCAGACGGCTGGAAAATCT
GATCGCCCAGCTGCCCGGCGAGAAGAAGAATGGCCTGTTCGGAAACCTGATTGCCCTGAGCCTGGGCCTG
ACCCCCAACTTCAAGAGCAACTTCGACCTGGCCGAGGATGCCAAACTGCAGCTGAGCAAGGACACCTACG
ACGACGACCTGGACAACCTGCTGGCCCAGATCGGCGACCAGTACGCCGACCTGTTTCTGGCCGCCAAGAA
CCTGTCCGACGCCATCCTGCTGAGCGACATCCTGAGAGTGAACACCGAGATCACCAAGGCCCCCCTGAGC
GCCTCTATGATCAAGAGATACGACGAGCACCACCAGGACCTGACCCTGCTGAAAGCTCTCGTGCGGCAGC
AGCTGCCTGAGAAGTACAAAGAGATTTTCTTCGACCAGAGCAAGAACGGCTACGCCGGCTACATTGACGG
CGGAGCCAGCCAGGAAGAGTTCTACAAGTTCATCAAGCCCATCCTGGAAAAGATGGACGGCACCGAGGAA
CTGCTCGTGAAGCTGAACAGAGAGGACCTGCTGCGGAAGCAGCGGACCTTCGACAACGGCAGCATCCCCC
ACCAGATCCACCTGGGAGAGCTGCACGCCATTCTGCGGCGGCAGGAAGATTTTTACCCATTCCTGAAGGA
CAACCGGGAAAAGATCGAGAAGATCCTGACCTTCCGCATCCCCTACTACGTGGGCCCTCTGGCCAGGGGA
AACAGCAGATTCGCCTGGATGACCAGAAAGAGCGAGGAAACCATCACCCCCTGGAACTTCGAGGAAGTGG
TGGACAAGGGCGCTTCCGCCCAGAGCTTCATCGAGCGGATGACCGCCTTCGATAAGAACCTGCCCAACGA
GAAGGTGCTGCCCAAGCACAGCCTGCTGTACGAGTACTTCACCGTGTATAACGAGCTGACCAAAGTGAAA
TACGTGACCGAGGGAATGAGAAAGCCCGCCTTCCTGAGCGGCGAGCAGAAAAAGGCCATCGTGGACCTGC
TGTTCAAGACCAACCGGAAAGTGACCGTGAAGCAGCTGAAAGAGGACTACTTCAAGAAAATCGAGTGCTT
CGACTCCGTGGAAATCTCCGGCGTGGAAGATCGGTTCAACGCCTCCCTGGGCACATACCACGATCTGCTG
AAAATTATCAAGGACAAGGACTTCCTGGACAATGAGGAAAACGAGGACATTCTGGAAGATATCGTGCTGA
CCCTGACACTGTTTGAGGACAGAGAGATGATCGAGGAACGGCTGAAAACCTATGCCCACCTGTTCGACGA
CAAAGTGATGAAGCAGCTGAAGCGGCGGAGATACACCGGCTGGGGCGCGCTGAGCCGGAAGCTGATCAAC
GGCATCCGCGACAAGCAGTCCGGCAAGACAATCCTGGATTTCCTGAAGTCCGACGGCTTCGCCAACAGAA
ACTTCATGGCGCTGATCCACGACGACAGCCTGACCTTTAAAGAGGACATCCAGAAAGCCCAGGTGTCCGG
CCAGGGCGATAGCCTGCACGAGCACATTGCCAATCTCGCCGGCAGCCCCGCCATTAAGAAGGGCATCCTC
CAGACAGTGAAGGTGGTGGACGAGCTGGTGAAAGTGATGGGCCGGCACAAGCCCGAGAACATCGTGATCG
AAATGGCCAGAGAGAACCAGACCACCCAGAAGGGACAGAAGAACAGTCGCGAGAGAATGAAGCGGATCGA
AGAGGGCATCAAAGAGCTGGGCAGCCAGATCCTGAAAGAACACCCCGTGGAAAACACCCAGCTCCAGAAC
GAGAAGCTGTACCTGTACTACCTCCAGAATGGGCGGGATATGTACGTGGACCAGGAACTGGACATCAACC
GGCTGTCCGACTACGATGTGGACCATATCGTGCCTCAGAGCTTTCTTAAGGACGACTCCATCGACAACAA
GGTGCTGACCAGAAGCGACAAGAACCGGGGCAAGAGCGACAACGTGCCCTCCGAAGAGGTCGTGAAGAAG
ATGAAGAACTACTGGCGGCAGCTGCTGAACGCCAAGCTGATTACCCAGAGAAAGTTCGACAATCTGACCA
AGGCCGAGAGAGGCGGCCTGAGCGAACTGGATAAGGCCGGCTTCATCAAGAGACAGCTGGTGGAAACCCG
GGCGATCACAAAGCACGTGGCACAGATCCTGGACTCCCGGATGAACACTAAGTACGACGAGAATGACAAG
CTGATCCGGGAAGTGAAAGTGATCACCCTGAAGTCCAAGCTGGTGTCCGATTTCCGGAAGGATTTCCAGT
TTTACAAAGTGCGCGAGATCAACAACTACCACCACGCCCACGACGCCTACCTGAACGCCGTCGTGGGAAC
CGCCCTGATCAAAAAGTACCCTAAGCTGGAAAGCGAGTTCGTGTACGGCGACTACAAGGTGTACGACGTG
CGGAAGATGATCGCCAAGAGCGAGCAGGAAATCGGCAAGGCTACCGCCAAGTACTTCTTCTACAGCAACA
TCATGAACTTTTTCAAGACCGAGATTACCCTGGCCAACGGCGAGATCCGGAAGCGGCCTCTGATCGAGAC
AAACGGCGAAACCGGGGAGATCGTGTGGGATAAGGGCCGGGATTTTGCCACCGTGCGGAAAGTGCTGAGC
ATGCCCCAAGTGAATATCGTGAAAAAGACCGAGGTGCAGACAGGCGGCTTCAGCAAAGAGTCTATCCTGC
CCAAGAGGAACAGCGATAAGCTGATCGCCAGAAAGAAGGACTGGGATCCTAAGAAGTACGGCGGCTTCGA
CAGCCCCACCGTGGCCTATTCTGTGCTGGTGGTGGCCAAAGTGGAAAAGGGCAAGTCCAAGAAGCTTAAG
AGTGTGAAAGAGCTGCTGGGGATCACCATCATGGAAAGAAGCAGCTTCGAGAAGAATCCCATCGACTTTC
TGGAAGCCAAGGGCTACAAAGAAGTGAAAAAGGACCTGATCATCAAGCTGCCTAAGTACTCGCTCTTCGA
GCTGGAAAACGGCCGGAAGAGAATGCTGGCCTCTGCCGGCGAATTGCAGAAGGGAAACGAACTGGCTCTT
CCCTCCAAATATGTGAACTTCCTGTACCTGGCCAGCCACTATGAGAAGCTGAAGGGCTCCCCCGAGGATA
ATGAGCAGAAACAGCTGTTTGTGGAACAGCACAAGCACTACCTGGACGAGATCATCGAGCAGATCAGCGA
GTTCTCCAAGAGAGTGATCCTGGCCGACGCTAATCTGGACAAAGTGCTGTCCGCCTACAACAAGCACCGG
GATAAGCCCATCAGAGAGCAGGCCGAGAATATCATCCACCTGTTTACCCTGACCAATCTGGGAGCCCCTG
CCGCCTTCAAGTACTTTGACACCACCATCGATAGGAAGAGGTACACGTCGACCAAAGAGGTGCTGGACGC
CACCCTGATCCACCAGAGCATCACCGGCCTGTACGAAACGCGTATCGACCTGTCTCAGCTGGGAGGCGAC
AAAAGGCCGGCGGCCACGAAAAAGGCCGGCCAGGCAAAAAAGAAAAAGTAAGGTAAGGATCTCCAGGCAT
CAAATAAAACGAAAGGCTCAGTCGAAAGACTGGGCCTTTCGTTTTATCTGTTGTTTGTCGGTGAACGCTC
TCTACTAGAGTCACACTGGCTCACCTTCGGGTGGGCCTTTCTGCGTTTATACCTAGGGATATATTCCGCT
TCCTCGCTCACTGACTCGCTACGCTCGGTCGTTCGACTGCGGCGAGCGGAAATGGCTTACGAACGGGGCG
GAGATTTCCTGGAAGATGCCAGGAAGATACTTAACAGGGAAGTGAGAGGGCCGCGGCAAAGCCGTTTTTC
CATAGGCTCCGCCCCCCTGACAAGCATCACGAAATCTGACGCTCAAATCAGTGGTGGCGAAACCCGACAG
GACTATAAAGATACCAGGCGTTTCCCCCTGGCGGCTCCCTCGTGCGCTCTCCTGTTCCTGCCTTTCGGTT
TACCGGTGTCATTCCGCTGTTATGGCCGCGTTTGTCTCATTCCACGCCTGACACTCAGTTCCGGGTAGGC
AGTTCGCTCCAAGCTGGACTGTATGCACGAACCCCCCGTTCAGTCCGACCGCTGCGCCTTATCCGGTAAC
TATCGTCTTGAGTCCAACCCGGAAAGACATGCAAAAGCACCACTGGCAGCAGCCACTGGTAATTGATTTA
GAGGAGTTAGTCTTGAAGTCATGCGCCGGTTAAGGCTAAACTGAAAGGACAAGTTTTGGTGACTGCGCTC
CTCCAAGCCAGTTACCTCGGTTCAAAGAGTTGGTAGCTCAGAGAACCTTCGAAAAACCGCCCTGCAAGGC
GGTTTTTTCGTTTTCAGAGCAAGAGATTACGCGCAGACCAAAACGATCTCAAGAAGATCATCTTATTAAT
CAGATAAAATATTTCTAGATTTCAGTGCAATTTATCTCTTCAAATGTAGCACCTGAAGTCAGCCCCATAC
GATATAAGTTGTTACTAGTGCTTGGATTCTCACCAATAAAAAACGCCCGGCGGCAACCGAGCGTTCTGAA
CAAATCCAGATGGAGTTCTGAGGTCATTACTGGATCTATCAACAGGAGTCCAAGCGAGCTCGATATCAAA
TTACGCCCCGCCCTGCCACTCATCGCAGTACTGTTGTAATTCATTAAGCATTCTGCCGACATGGAAGCCA
TCACAAACGGCATGATGAACCTGAATCGCCAGCGGCATCAGCACCTTGTCGCCTTGCGTATAATATTTGC
CCATGGTGAAAACGGGGGCGAAGAAGTTGTCCATATTGGCCACGTTTAAATCAAAACTGGTGAAACTCAC
CCAGGGATTGGCTGAGACGAAAAACATATTCTCAATAAACCCTTTAGGGAAATAGGCCAGGTTTTCACCG
TAACACGCCACATCTTGCGAATATATGTGTAGAAACTGCCGGAAATCGTCGTGGTATTCACTCCAGAGCG
ATGAAAACGTTTCAGTTTGCTCATGGAAAACGGTGTAACAAGGGTGAACACTATCCCATATCACCAGCTC
ACCGTCTTTCATTGCCATACGAAATTCCGGATGAGCATTCATCAGGCGGGCAAGAATGTGAATAAAGGCC
GGATAAAACTTGTGCTTATTTTTCTTTACGGTCTTTAAAAAGGCCGTAATATCCAGCTGAACGGTCTGGT
TATAGGTACATTGAGCAACTGACTGAAATGCCTCAAAATGTTCTTTACGATGCCATTGGGATATATCAAC
GGTGGTATATCCAGTGATTTTTTTCTCCATTTTAGCTTCCTTAGCTCCTGAAAATCTCGATAACTCAAAA
AATACGCCCGGTAGTGATCTTATTTCATTATGGTGAAAGTTGGAACCTCTTACGTGCCGATCAACGTCTC
A
